>Addgene plasmid #79180 | pAIDA1 | addgene full sequence | sequence record 170854 | Addgene NGS Result
TTTACACTTTATGCTTCCGGCTCGTATAATGTGTGGAATTGTGAGCGGATAACAATTTCACACAGGAAAG
CTTCATATGAATAAGGCCTACAGTATCATTTGGAGCCACTCCAGACAGGCCTGGATTGTGGCCTCAGAGT
TAGCCAGAGGACATGGTTTTGTCCTTGCAAAAAATACACTGCTGGTATTGGCGGTTGTTTCCACAATCGG
AAATGCATTTGCAGTCGACCACCATCACCATCACCATCTGGAAGCGCTGTTCCAGGGTCCGGGTACCCAG
AAACAGCGTACCGAGCTCGAAAACCTGTACTTCCAGGGTGAACAGAAACTGATTAGCGAAGAAGATCTGT
CTAGAGTGAATAACAATGGAAGCATTGTCATTAATAACAGCATTATAAACGGGAATATTACGAATGATGC
TGACTTAAGTTTTGGTACAGCAAAGCTGCTCTCTGCTACAGTGAATGGTAGTCTTGTTAATAACAAAAAT
ATCATTCTTAATCCTACAAAAGAAAGTGCGGCCGCTATAGGTAATACTCTTACCGTGTCAAATTATACTG
GGACACCGGGAAGTGTTATTTCTCTTGGTGGTGTGCTTGAAGGAGATAATTCACTTACGGACCGTCTGGT
GGTGAAAGGTAATACCTCTGGTCAAAGTGACATCGTTTATGTCAATGAAGATGGCAGTGGTGGTCAGACG
AGAGATGGTATTAATATTATTTCTGTAGAGGGAAATTCTGATGCAGAATTCTCTCTGAAGAACCGCGTAG
TTGCCGGAGCTTATGATTACACACTGCAGAAAGGAAACGAGAGTGGGACAGATAATAAGGGATGGTATTT
AACCAGTCATCTTCCCACATCTGATACCCGGCAATACAGACCGGAGAACGGAAGTTATGCTACCAATATG
GCACTGGCTAACTCACTGTTCCTCATGGATTTGAATGAGCGTAAGCAATTCAGGGCCATGAGTGATAATA
CACAGCCTGAGTCTGCATCCGTGTGGATGAAGATCACTGGAGGAATAAGCTCTGGTAAGCTGAATGACGG
GCAAAATAAAACAACAACCAATCAGTTTATCAATCAGCTCGGGGGGGATATTTATAAATTCCATGCTGAA
CAACTGGGTGATTTTACCTTAGGGATTATGGGAGGATACGCGAATGCAAAAGGTAAAACGATAAATTACA
CGAGCAACAAAGCTGCCAGAAACACACTGGATGGTTATTCTGTCGGGGTATACGGTACGTGGTATCAGAA
TGGGGAAAATGCAACAGGGCTCTTTGCTGAAACTTGGATGCAATATAACTGGTTTAATGCATCAGTGAAA
GGTGACGGACTGGAAGAAGAAAAATATAATCTGAATGGTTTAACCGCTTCTGCAGGTGGGGGATATAACC
TGAATGTGCACACATGGACATCACCTGAAGGAATAACAGGTGAATTCTGGTTACAGCCTCATTTGCAGGC
TGTCTGGATGGGGGTTACACCGGATACACATCAGGAGGATAACGGAACGGTGGTGCAGGGAGCAGGGAAA
AATAATATTCAGACAAAAGCAGGTATTCGTGCATCCTGGAAGGTGAAAAGCACCCTGGATAAGGATACCG
GGCGGAGGTTCCGTCCGTATATAGAGGCAAACTGGATCCATAACACTCATGAATTTGGTGTTAAAATGAG
TGATGACAGCCAGTTGTTGTCAGGTAGCCGAAATCAGGGAGAGATAAAGACAGGTATTGAAGGGGTGATT
ACTCAAAACTTGTCAGTGAATGGCGGAGTCGCATATCAGGCAGGAGGTCACGGGAGCAATGCCATCTCCG
GAGCACTGGGGATAAAATACAGCTTCTGATAATGATCCTGGCACGCGGCGCGCCCCTTGGTGCGCAAACT
ATTAACTGGCGAACTACTTACTCTAGCTTCCCGGCAACAATTAATAGACTGGATGGAGGCGGATAAAGTT
GCAGGACCACTTCTGCGCTCGGCCCTTCCGGCTGGCTGGTTTATTGCTGATAAATCTGGAGCCGGTGAGC
GTGGGTCTCGCGGTATCATTGCAGCACTGGGGCCAGATGGTAAGCCCTCCCGTATCGTAGTTATCTACAC
GACGGGGAGTCAGGCAACTATGGATGAACGAAATAGACAGATCGCTGAGATAGGTGCCTCACTGATTAAG
CATTGGTAACTGTCAGACCAAGTTTACTCATATATACTTTAGATTGATTTAAAACTTCATTTTTAATTTA
AAAGGATCTAGGTGAAGATCCTTTTTGATAATCTCATGACCAAAATCCCTTAACGTGAGTTTTCGTTCCA
CTGAGCGTCAGACCCCTTAATAAGATGATCTTCTTGAGATCGTTTTGGTCTGCGCGTAATCTCTTGCTCT
GAAAACGAAAAAACCGCCTTGCAGGGCGGTTTTTCGAAGGTTCTCTGAGCTACCAACTCTTTGAACCGAG
GTAACTGGCTTGGAGGAGCGCAGTCACCAAAACTTGTCCTTTCAGTTTAGCCTTAACCGGCGCATGACTT
CAAGACTAACTCCTCTAAATCAATTACCAGTGGCTGCTGCCAGTGGTGCTTTTGCATGTCTTTCCGGGTT
GGACTCAAGACGATAGTTACCGGATAAGGCGCAGCGGTCGGACTGAACGGGGGGTTCGTGCATACAGTCC
AGCTTGGAGCGAACTGCCTACCCGGAACTGAGTGTCAGGCGTGGAATGAGACAAACGCGGCCATAACAGC
GGAATGACACCGGTAAACCGAAAGGCAGGAACAGGAGAGCGCACGAGGGAGCCGCCAGGGGGAAACGCCT
GGTATCTTTATAGTCCTGTCGGGTTTCGCCACCACTGATTTGAGCGTCAGATTTCGTGATGCTTGTCAGG
GGGGCGGAGCCTATGGAAAAACGGCTTTGCCGCGGCCCTCTCACTTCCCTGTTAAGTATCTTCCTGGCAT
CTTCCAGGAAATCTCCGCCCCGTTCGTAAGCCATTTCCGCTCGCCGCAGTCGAACGACCGAGCGTAGCGA
GTCAGTGAGCGAGGAAGCGGAATATATCCTGTATCACATATTCTGCTGACGCACCGGTGCAGCCTTTTTT
CTCCTGCCACATGAAGCACTTCACTGACACCCTCATCAGTGCCAACATAGTAAGCCAGTATACACTCCGC
TAGCGCTGAGGTCTGCCTCGTGAAGAAGGTGTTGCTGACTCATACCAGGCCTGAATCGCCCCATCATCCA
GCCAGAAAGTGAGGGAGCCACGGTTGATGAGAGCTTTGTTGTAGGTGGACCAGTTGGTGATTTTGAACTT
TTGCTTTGCCACGGAACGGTCTGCGTTGTCGGGAAGATGCGTGATCTGATCCTTCAACTCAGCAAAAGTT
CGATTTATTCAACAAAGCCACGTTGTGTCTCAAAATCTCTGATGTTACATTGCACAAGATAAAAATATAT
CATCATGAACAATAAAACTGTCTGCTTACATAAACAGTAATACAAGGGGTGTTATGAGCCATATTCAACG
GGAAACGTCTTGCTCGAGTATCCGCTCATGAGATTATCAAAAAGGATCTTCACCTAGATCCTTTTGTAAG
AGGTTCCAACTTTCACCATAATGAAATAAGATCACTACCGGGCGTATTTTTTGAGTTATCGAGATTTTCA
GGAGCTAAGGAAGCTAAAATGGAGAAAAAAATCACTGGATATACCACCGTTGATATATCCCAATGGCATC
GTAAAGAACATTTTGAGGCATTTCAGTCAGTTGCTCAATGTACCTATAACCAGACCGTTCAGCTGGATAT
TACGGCCTTTTTAAAGACCGTAAAGAAAAATAAGCACAAGTTTTATCCGGCCTTTATTCACATTCTTGCC
CGCCTGATGAATGCTCATCCGGAGTTTCGTATGGCAATGAAAGACGGTGAGCTGGTGATATGGGATAGTG
TTCACCCTTGTTACACCGTTTTCCATGAGCAAACTGAAACGTTTTCATCGCTCTGGAGTGAATACCACGA
CGATTTCCGGCAGTTTCTACACATATATTCGCAAGATGTGGCGTGTTACGGTGAAAACCTGGCCTATTTC
CCTAAAGGGTTTATTGAGAATATGTTTTTCGTCTCAGCCAATCCCTGGGTGAGTTTCACCAGTTTTGATT
TAAACGTGGCCAATATGGACAACTTCTTCGCCCCCGTTTTCACCATGGGCAAATATTATACGCAAGGCGA
CAAGGTGCTGATGCCGCTGGCGATTCAGGTTCATCATGCCGTTTGTGATGGCTTCCATGTCGGCAGAATG
CTTAATGAATTACAACAGTACTGCGATGAGTGGCAGGGCGGGGCGTAATTTTTTTAAGGCGACACCATCG
AATGGCGCAAAACCTTTCGCGGTATGGCATGATAGCGCCCGGAAGAGAGTCAATTCAGGGTGGTGAATGT
GAAACCAGTAACGTTATACGATGTCGCAGAGTATGCCGGTGTCTCTTATCAGACCGTTTCCCGCGTGGTG
AACCAGGCCAGCCACGTTTCTGCGAAAACGCGGGAAAAAGTGGAAGCGGCGATGGCGGAGCTGAATTACA
TTCCCAACCGCGTGGCACAACAACTGGCGGGCAAACAGTCGTTGCTGATTGGCGTTGCCACCTCCAGTCT
GGCCCTGCACGCGCCGTCGCAAATTGTCGCGGCGATTAAATCTCGCGCCGATCAACTGGGTGCCAGCGTG
GTGGTGTCGATGGTAGAACGAAGCGGCGTCGAAGCCTGTAAAGCGGCGGTGCACAATCTTCTCGCGCAAC
GCGTCAGTGGGCTGATCATTAACTATCCGCTGGATGACCAGGATGCCATTGCTGTGGAAGCTGCCTGCAC
TAATGTTCCGGCGTTATTTCTTGATGTCTCTGACCAGACACCCATCAACAGTATTATTTTCTCCCATGAA
GACGGTACGCGACTGGGCGTGGAGCATCTGGTCGCATTGGGTCACCAGCAAATCGCGCTGTTAGCGGGCC
CATTAAGTTCTGTCTCGGCGCGTCTGCGTCTGGCTGGCTGGCATAAATATCTCACTCGCAATCAAATTCA
GCCGATAGCGGAACGGGAAGGCGACTGGAGTGCCATGTCCGGTTTTCAACAAACCATGCAAATGCTGAAT
GAGGGCATCGTTCCCACTGCGATGCTGGTTGCCAACGATCAGATGGCGCTGGGCGCAATGCGCGCCATTA
CCGAGTCCGGGCTGCGCGTTGGTGCGGATATCTCGGTAGTGGGATACGACGATACCGAAGACAGCTCATG
TTATATCCCGCCGTTAACCACCATCAAACAGGATTTTCGCCTGCTGGGGCAAACCAGCGTGGACCGCTTG
CTGCAACTCTCTCAGGGCCAGGCGGTGAAGGGCAATCAGCTGTTGCCCGTCTCACTGGTGAAAAGAAAAA
CCACCCTGGCGCCCAATACGCAAACCGCCTCTCCCCGCGCGTTGGCCGATTCATTAATGCAGCTGGCACG
ACAGGTTTCCCGACTGGAAAGCGGGCAAGTGAGTGGATAACCGTATTACCGCCTTTGAGTGAGCTGATAC
CGGGAATTCTCACTCATTAGGCACCCCAGGC
Features (pLannotate 1.2.2; 16 found; start..end, strand, type, name):
      1..31      +  promoter       lac UV5 promoter: E. coli lac promoter with an "up" mutation
     39..55      +  protein_bind   lac operator: The lac repressor binds to the lac operator to inhibit transcription in E. coli. This inhibition can be relieved by adding lactose or isopropyl-β-D-thiogalactopyranoside (IPTG). lac repressor encoded by lacI
     77..229     +  CDS            aidA-I (fragment): AIDA_ECOLX - Experimental evidence at protein level: Swiss-Prot protein existence level 1. Potent bacterial adhesin that mediates bacterial attachment to a broad variety of human and other mammalian cells. AIDA possesses additional virulence properties, as it is capable of mediating bacterial autoaggregation via intercellular self-recognition and it is a highly efficient initiator of biofilm formation. From Escherichia coli.
    230..247     +  CDS            6xHis: 6xHis affinity tag
    299..317     +  CDS            TEV site (fragment): tobacco etch virus (TEV) protease recognition and cleavage site
    356..1846    +  CDS            aidA-I (fragment): AIDA_ECOLX - Experimental evidence at protein level: Swiss-Prot protein existence level 1. Potent bacterial adhesin that mediates bacterial attachment to a broad variety of human and other mammalian cells. AIDA possesses additional virulence properties, as it is capable of mediating bacterial autoaggregation via intercellular self-recognition and it is a highly efficient initiator of biofilm formation. From Escherichia coli.
   1881..2178    +  CDS            bla(M) (fragment): β-lactamase lacking the signal sequence; bla(M); allows cytosolic expression of β-lactamase
   2344..2889    +  rep_origin     p15A ori: Plasmids containing the medium-copy-number p15A origin of replication can be propagated in E. coli cells that contain a second plasmid with the ColE1 origin.
   2977..3032    +  rep_origin     RSF ori (fragment): Plasmids containing the RSF 1030 origin of replication can be propagated in E. coli cells that contain additional plasmids with compatible origins.
   3131..3157    -  misc_feature   bom (fragment): basis of mobility region from pBR322
   3484..3518    +  CDS            KanR (fragment): aminoglycoside phosphotransferase; aph(3')-Ia; confers resistance to kanamycin in bacteria or G418 (Geneticin®) in eukaryotes
   3566..3658    +  promoter       cat promoter (fragment): promoter of the E. coli cat gene encoding chloramphenicol acetyltransferase
   3659..4315    +  CDS            cat: CAT_ECOLX - Experimental evidence at protein level: Swiss-Prot protein existence level 1. This enzyme is an effector of chloramphenicol resistance in bacteria. From Escherichia coli. This protein is used as a marker in many commonly used cloning vectors, such as pACYC184.
   4331..4408    +  promoter       lacI promoter: lacI
   4409..5487    +  CDS            lacI (fragment): lac repressor; lacI; The lac repressor binds to the lac operator to inhibit transcription in E. coli. This inhibition can be relieved by adding lactose or isopropyl-β-D-thiogalactopyranoside (IPTG).
   5493..5532    +  rep_origin     RSF ori (fragment): Plasmids containing the RSF 1030 origin of replication can be propagated in E. coli cells that contain additional plasmids with compatible origins.
