[The description below was written by a language model from this plasmid's Addgene catalogue record and pLannotate feature annotations shown in this document.]
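Description:
pAIDA1 is a bacterial expression plasmid built on the pKM1D backbone for displaying recombinant proteins on the surface of Escherichia coli using the AIDA-I (Adhesin Involved in Diffuse Adherence) autotransporter. It replicates from a p15A origin, which is compatible with ColE1-type plasmids and matches the catalogue's low-copy designation, and it is selected with chloramphenicol through a cat gene driven by its own promoter. The plasmid also carries lacI with its promoter, so the repressor is supplied in cis. Short annotated fragments of β-lactamase, KanR, RSF origin and bom appear to be non-functional remnants of earlier cloning steps. The sequenced record is 5,561 nt, noticeably larger than the catalogue's stated total size of about 3.6 kb, and that catalogue figure is itself smaller than the listed backbone size, so the catalogue sizes should be treated with caution.

Expression is driven by the lacUV5 promoter followed by a lac operator, giving IPTG-inducible transcription. The reading frame opens with a short N-terminal aidA-I fragment, which would correspond to the signal peptide directing export across the inner membrane. This is followed by a 6xHis tag, a partial TEV protease site, and then a long C-terminal aidA-I fragment that would supply the autotransporter's linker and outer-membrane translocation domain. The catalogue describes the passenger position as flanked by His (N-terminal) and Myc (C-terminal) tags, although the Myc tag was not picked up by the automated annotation. A passenger protein inserted between the tags is carried to the cell surface, and detecting both tags allows users to check that the full-length passenger, rather than a truncated or proteolysed product, is displayed.
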