Addgene plasmid #79180: pAIDA1
Purpose: A construct with the AIDA surface expression system for display of a passenger protein flanked by His and Myc tags
Depositing lab: Gen Larsson. Depositing organization: Kungliga Tekniska hogskolan, KTH. Publication: A dual tag system for facilitated detection of surface expressed proteins in Escherichia coli. Jarmander J, Gustavsson M, Do TH, Samuelson P, Larsson G. Microb Cell Fact. 2012 Sep 3;11:118. doi: 10.1186/1475-2859-11-118. PubMed 22943700.
Backbone
  Vector backbone: pKM1D
  Backbone size w/o insert (bp): 3800
  Total vector size (bp): 3600
  Vector type: Bacterial Expression
Growth in bacteria
  Bacterial resistance: Chloramphenicol, 25 μg/mL
  Growth temperature: 37°C
  Growth strain: DH5alpha
  Copy number: Low Copy
Gene/Insert
  Gene/Insert name: Adhesin Involved in Diffuse Adherence (alt name: AIDA)
  Species: Synthetic; E. coli
  Insert size (bp): 1800
  Promoter: lacUV5
  Tag / fusion protein: His (N terminal on insert); Myc (C terminal on insert)
  Cloning method: Restriction Enzyme; 5′ cloning site HindIII (not destroyed); 3′ cloning site BclI (destroyed during cloning)
  Sequencing primers: 5′ GAGCGGATAACAATTTCACACAGG
Terms and licenses: Academic/Nonprofit Terms; Industry Terms: Not Available to Industry
How to cite: pAIDA1 was a gift from Gen Larsson (Addgene plasmid # 79180 ; http://n2t.net/addgene:79180 ; RRID:Addgene_79180)
